>Addgene plasmid #127584 | pSLQ-5S-F30-Mango IV | addgene full sequence | sequence record 250991 | Addgene NGS Result
CCACCTGACGTCGACGGATCGGGAGATCTCCCGATCCCCTATGGTGCACTCTCAGTACAATCTGCTCTGA
TGCCGCATAGTTAAGCCAGTATCTGCTCCCTGCTTGTGTGTTGGAGGTCGCTGAGTAGTGCGCGAGCAAA
ATTTAAGCTACAACAAGGCAAGGCTTGACCGACAATTGCATGAAGAATCTGCTTAGGGTTAGGCGTTTTG
CGCTGCTTCGCGATGTACGGGCCAGATATACGCGTTGACATTGATTATTGACTAGTTATTAATAGTAATC
AATTACGGGGTCATTAGTTCATAGCCCATATATGGAGTTCCGCGTTACATAACTTACGGTAAATGGCCCG
CCTGGCTGACCGCCCAACGACCCCCGCCCATTGACGTCAATAATGACGTATGTTCCCATAGTAACGCCAA
TAGGGACTTTCCATTGACGTCAATGGGTGGAGTATTTACGGTAAACTGCCCACTTGGCAGTACATCAAGT
GTATCATATGCCAAGTACGCCCCCTATTGACGTCAATGACGGTAAATGGCCCGCCTGGCATTATGCCCAG
TACATGACCTTATGGGACTTTCCTACTTGGCAGTACATCTACGTATTAGTCATCGCTATTACCATGGTGA
TGCGGTTTTGGCAGTACATCAATGGGCGTGGATAGCGGTTTGACTCACGGGGATTTCCAAGTCTCCACCC
CATTGACGTCAATGGGAGTTTGTTTTGGCACCAAAATCAACGGGACTTTCCAAAATGTCGTAACAACTCC
GCCCCATTGACGCAAATGGGCGGTAGGCGTGTACGGTGGGAGGTCTATATAAGCAGCGCGTTTTGCCTGT
ACTGGGTCTCTCTGGTTAGACCAGATCTGAGCCTGGGAGCTCTCTGGCTAACTAGGGAACCCACTGCTTA
AGCCTCAATAAAGCTTGCCTTGAGTGCTTCAAGTAGTGTGTGCCCGTCTGTTGTGTGACTCTGGTAACTA
GAGATCCCTCAGACCCTTTTAGTCAGTGTGGAAAATCTCTAGCAGTGGCGCCCGAACAGGGACTTGAAAG
CGAAAGGGAAACCAGAGGAGCTCTCTCGACGCAGGACTCGGCTTGCTGAAGCGCGCACGGCAAGAGGCGA
GGGGCGGCGACTGGTGAGTACGCCAAAAATTTTGACTAGCGGAGGCTAGAAGGAGAGAGATGGGTGCGAG
AGCGTCAGTATTAAGCGGGGGAGAATTAGATCGCGATGGGAAAAAATTCGGTTAAGGCCAGGGGGAAAGA
AAAAATATAAATTAAAACATATAGTATGGGCAAGCAGGGAGCTAGAACGATTCGCAGTTAATCCTGGCCT
GTTAGAAACATCAGAAGGCTGTAGACAAATACTGGGACAGCTACAACCATCCCTTCAGACAGGATCAGAA
GAACTTAGATCATTATATAATACAGTAGCAACCCTCTATTGTGTGCATCAAAGGATAGAGATAAAAGACA
CCAAGGAAGCTTTAGACAAGATAGAGGAAGAGCAAAACAAAAGTAAGACCACCGCACAGCAAGCGGCCGG
CCGCTGATCTTCAGACCTGGAGGAGGAGATATGAGGGACAATTGGAGAAGTGAATTATATAAATATAAAG
TAGTAAAAATTGAACCATTAGGAGTAGCACCCACCAAGGCAAAGAGAAGAGTGGTGCAGAGAGAAAAAAG
AGCAGTGGGAATAGGAGCTTTGTTCCTTGGGTTCTTGGGAGCAGCAGGAAGCACTATGGGCGCAGCGTCA
ATGACGCTGACGGTACAGGCCAGACAATTATTGTCTGGTATAGTGCAGCAGCAGAACAATTTGCTGAGGG
CTATTGAGGCGCAACAGCATCTGTTGCAACTCACAGTCTGGGGCATCAAGCAGCTCCAGGCAAGAATCCT
GGCTGTGGAAAGATACCTAAAGGATCAACAGCTCCTGGGGATTTGGGGTTGCTCTGGAAAACTCATTTGC
ACCACTGCTGTGCCTTGGAATGCTAGTTGGAGTAATAAATCTCTGGAACAGATTTGGAATCACACGACCT
GGATGGAGTGGGACAGAGAAATTAACAATTACACAAGCTTAATACACTCCTTAATTGAAGAATCGCAAAA
CCAGCAAGAAAAGAATGAACAAGAATTATTGGAATTAGATAAATGGGCAAGTTTGTGGAATTGGTTTAAC
ATAACAAATTGGCTGTGGTATATAAAATTATTCATAATGATAGTAGGAGGCTTGGTAGGTTTAAGAATAG
TTTTTGCTGTACTTTCTATAGTGAATAGAGTTAGGCAGGGATATTCACCATTATCGTTTCAGACCCACCT
CCCAACCCCGAGGGGACCCGACAGGCCCGAAGGAATAGAAGAAGAAGGTGGAGAGAGAGACAGAGACAGA
TCCATTCGATTAGTGAACGGATCGGCACTGCGTGCGCCAATTCTGCAGACAAATGGCAGTATTCATCCAC
AATTTTAAAAGAAAAGGGGGGATTGGGGGGTACAGTGCAGGGGAAAGAATAGTAGACATAATAGCAACAG
ACATACAAACTAAAGAATTACAAAAACAAATTACAAAAATTCAAAATTTTCGGGTTTATTACAGGGACAG
CAGAGATCCAGTTTGGTTAGTACCGGGCCCGCTCTAGAGATCCGACGCGCCATCTCTAGGCCCGCGCCGG
CCCCCTCGCACGGACTTGTGGGAGAAGCTCGGCTACTCCCCTGCCCCGGTTAATTTGCATATAATATTTC
CTAGTAACTATAGAGGCTTAATGTGCGATAAAAGACAGATAATCTGTTCTTTTTAATACTAGCTACATTT
TACATGATAGGCTTGGATTTCTATAACTTCGTATAGCATACATTATACGAAGTTATAAACAGCACAAAAG
GAAACTCACCCTAACTGTAAAGTAATTGTGTGTTTTGAGACTATAAGTATCCCTTGGAGAACCACCTTGT
TGGGTCTACGGCCATACCACCCTGAACGCGCCCGATCTCGTCTGATCTCGGAAGCTAAGCAGGGTCGGGC
CTGGTTAGTACTTGGATGGGAGACCGCCTGGGAATACCGGGTGCTGTAGGCGTCGACTTGCCATGTGTAT
GTGGGTACCGAGGGAGTGGTGAGGATGAGGCGAGTACCCACATACTCTGATGATCCTTCGGGATCATTCA
TGGCAATTTTTTTCTCGAGTACTAGGATCCATTAGGCGGCCGCGTGGATAACCGTATTACCGCCATGCAT
TAGTTATTAATAGTAATCAATTACGGGGTCATTAGTTCATAGCCCATATATGGAGTTCCGCGTTACATAA
CTTACGGTAAATGGCCCGCCTGGCTGACCGCCCAACGACCCCCGCCCATTGACGTCAATAATGACGTATG
TTCCCATAGTAACGCCAATAGGGACTTTCCATTGACGTCAATGGGTGGAGTATTTACGGTAAACTGCCCA
CTTGGCAGTACATCAAGTGTATCATATGCCAAGTACGCCCCCTATTGACGTCAATGACGGTAAATGGCCC
GCCTGGCATTATGCCCAGTACATGACCTTATGGGACTTTCCTACTTGGCAGTACATCTACGTATTAGTCA
TCGCTATTACCATGGTGATGCGGTTTTGGCAGTACATCAATGGGCGTGGATAGCGGTTTGACTCACGGGG
ATTTCCAAGTCTCCACCCCATTGACGTCAATGGGAGTTTGTTTTGGCACCAAAATCAACGGGACTTTCCA
AAATGTCGTAACAACTCCGCCCCATTGACGCAAATGGGCGGTAGGCGTGTACGGTGGGAGGTCTATATAA
GCAGAGCTGGTTTAGTGAACCGTCAGATCCGCTAGCCCACCATGACCGAGTACAAGCCCACGGTGCGCCT
CGCCACCCGCGACGACGTCCCCCGGGCCGTACGCACCCTCGCCGCCGCGTTCGCCGACTACCCCGCCACG
CGCCACACCGTCGACCCGGACCGCCACATCGAGCGGGTCACCGAGCTGCAAGAACTCTTCCTCACGCGCG
TCGGGCTCGACATCGGCAAGGTGTGGGTCGCGGACGACGGCGCCGCGGTGGCGGTCTGGACCACGCCGGA
GAGCGTCGAAGCGGGGGCGGTGTTCGCCGAGATCGGCCCGCGCATGGCCGAGTTGAGCGGTTCCCGGCTG
GCCGCGCAGCAACAGATGGAAGGCCTCCTGGCGCCGCACCGGCCCAAGGAGCCCGCGTGGTTCCTGGCCA
CCGTCGGCGTCTCGCCCGACCACCAGGGCAAGGGTCTGGGCAGCGCCGTCGTGCTCCCCGGAGTGGAGGC
GGCCGAGCGCGCCGGGGTGCCCGCCTTCCTGGAGACCTCCGCGCCCCGCAACCTCCCCTTCTACGAGCGG
CTCGGCTTCACCGTCACCGCCGACGTCGAGGTGCCCGAAGGACCGCGCACCTGGTGCATGACCCGCAAGC
CCGGTGCCGGATCGGGAGAGGGCAGAGGAAGTCTGCTAACATGCGGTGACGTCGAGGAGAATCCTGGCCC
ACCGGTCGCCACCATGGTGAGCAAGGGCGAGGAGGATAACATGGCCATCATCAAGGAGTTCATGCGCTTC
AAGGTGCACATGGAGGGCTCCGTGAACGGCCACGAGTTCGAGATCGAGGGCGAGGGCGAGGGCCGCCCCT
ACGAGGGCACCCAGACCGCCAAGCTGAAGGTGACCAAGGGTGGCCCCCTGCCCTTCGCCTGGGACATCCT
GTCCCCTCAGTTCATGTACGGCTCCAAGGCCTACGTGAAGCACCCCGCCGACATCCCCGACTACTTGAAG
CTGTCCTTCCCCGAGGGCTTCAAGTGGGAGCGCGTGATGAACTTCGAGGACGGCGGCGTGGTGACCGTGA
CCCAGGACTCCTCCCTGCAGGACGGCGAGTTCATCTACAAGGTGAAGCTGCGCGGCACCAACTTCCCCTC
CGACGGCCCCGTAATGCAGAAGAAGACCATGGGCTGGGAGGCCTCCTCCGAGCGGATGTACCCCGAGGAC
GGCGCCCTGAAGGGCGAGATCAAGCAGAGGCTGAAGCTGAAGGACGGCGGCCACTACGACGCTGAGGTCA
AGACCACCTACAAGGCCAAGAAGCCCGTGCAGCTGCCCGGCGCCTACAACGTCAACATCAAGTTGGACAT
CACCTCCCACAACGAGGACTACACCATCGTGGAACAGTACGAACGCGCCGAGGGCCGCCACTCCACCGGC
GGCATGGACGAGCTGTACAAGTAAGAATTCGTCGAGGGACCTAATAACTTCGTATAGCATACATTATACG
AAGTTATACATGTTTAAGGGTTCCGGTTCCACTAGGTACAATTCGATATCAAGCTTATCGATAATCAACC
TCTGGATTACAAAATTTGTGAAAGATTGACTGGTATTCTTAACTATGTTGCTCCTTTTACGCTATGTGGA
TACGCTGCTTTAATGCCTTTGTATCATGCTATTGCTTCCCGTATGGCTTTCATTTTCTCCTCCTTGTATA
AATCCTGGTTGCTGTCTCTTTATGAGGAGTTGTGGCCCGTTGTCAGGCAACGTGGCGTGGTGTGCACTGT
GTTTGCTGACGCAACCCCCACTGGTTGGGGCATTGCCACCACCTGTCAGCTCCTTTCCGGGACTTTCGCT
TTCCCCCTCCCTATTGCCACGGCGGAACTCATCGCCGCCTGCCTTGCCCGCTGCTGGACAGGGGCTCGGC
TGTTGGGCACTGACAATTCCGTGGTGTTGTCGGGGAAATCATCGTCCTTTCCTTGGCTGCTCGCCTGTGT
TGCCACCTGGATTCTGCGCGGGACGTCCTTCTGCTACGTCCCTTCGGCCCTCAATCCAGCGGACCTTCCT
TCCCGCGGCCTGCTGCCGGCTCTGCGGCCTCTTCCGCGTCTTCGCCTTCGCCCTCAGACGAGTCGGATCT
CCCTTTGGGCCGCCTCCCCGCATCGATACCGTCGACCTCGATCGAGACCTAGAAAAACATGGAGCAATCA
CAAGTAGCAATACAGCAGCTACCAATGCTGATTGTGCCTGGCTAGAAGCACAAGAGGAGGAGGAGGTGGG
TTTTCCAGTCACACCTCAGGTACCTTTAAGACCAATGACTTACAAGGCAGCTGTAGATCTTAGCCACTTT
TTAAAAGAAAAGGGGGGACTGGAAGGGCTAATTCACTCCCAACGAAGACAAGATATCCTTGATCTGTGGA
TCTACCACACACAAGGCTACTTCCCTGATTGGCAGAACTACACACCAGGGCCAGGGATCAGATATCCACT
GACCTTTGGATGGTGCTACAAGCTAGTACCAGTTGAGCAAGAGAAGGTAGAAGAAGCCAATGAAGGAGAG
AACACCCGCTTGTTACACCCTGTGAGCCTGCATGGGATGGATGACCCGGAGAGAGAAGTATTAGAGTGGA
GGTTTGACAGCCGCCTAGCATTTCATCACATGGCCCGAGAGCTGCATCCGGACTGTACTGGGTCTCTCTG
GTTAGACCAGATCTGAGCCTGGGAGCTCTCTGGCTAACTAGGGAACCCACTGCTTAAGCCTCAATAAAGC
TTGCCTTGAGTGCTTCAAGTAGTGTGTGCCCGTCTGTTGTGTGACTCTGGTAACTAGAGATCCCTCAGAC
CCTTTTAGTCAGTGTGGAAAATCTCTAGCAGCATGTGAGCAAAAGGCCAGCAAAAGGCCAGGAACCGTAA
AAAGGCCGCGTTGCTGGCGTTTTTCCATAGGCTCCGCCCCCCTGACGAGCATCACAAAAATCGACGCTCA
AGTCAGAGGTGGCGAAACCCGACAGGACTATAAAGATACCAGGCGTTTCCCCCTGGAAGCTCCCTCGTGC
GCTCTCCTGTTCCGACCCTGCCGCTTACCGGATACCTGTCCGCCTTTCTCCCTTCGGGAAGCGTGGCGCT
TTCTCATAGCTCACGCTGTAGGTATCTCAGTTCGGTGTAGGTCGTTCGCTCCAAGCTGGGCTGTGTGCAC
GAACCCCCCGTTCAGCCCGACCGCTGCGCCTTATCCGGTAACTATCGTCTTGAGTCCAACCCGGTAAGAC
ACGACTTATCGCCACTGGCAGCAGCCACTGGTAACAGGATTAGCAGAGCGAGGTATGTAGGCGGTGCTAC
AGAGTTCTTGAAGTGGTGGCCTAACTACGGCTACACTAGAAGAACAGTATTTGGTATCTGCGCTCTGCTG
AAGCCAGTTACCTTCGGAAAAAGAGTTGGTAGCTCTTGATCCGGCAAACAAACCACCGCTGGTAGCGGTG
GTTTTTTTGTTTGCAAGCAGCAGATTACGCGCAGAAAAAAAGGATCTCAAGAAGATCCTTTGATCTTTTC
TACGGGGTCTGACGCTCAGTGGAACGAAAACTCACGTTAAGGGATTTTGGTCATGAGATTATCAAAAAGG
ATCTTCACCTAGATCCTTTTAAATTAAAAATGAAGTTTTAAATCAATCTAAAGTATATATGAGTAAACTT
GGTCTGACAGTTACCAATGCTTAATCAGTGAGGCACCTATCTCAGCGATCTGTCTATTTCGTTCATCCAT
AGTTGCCTGACTCCCCGTCGTGTAGATAACTACGATACGGGAGGGCTTACCATCTGGCCCCAGTGCTGCA
ATGATACCGCGAGACCCACGCTCACCGGCTCCAGATTTATCAGCAATAAACCAGCCAGCCGGAAGGGCCG
AGCGCAGAAGTGGTCCTGCAACTTTATCCGCCTCCATCCAGTCTATTAATTGTTGCCGGGAAGCTAGAGT
AAGTAGTTCGCCAGTTAATAGTTTGCGCAACGTTGTTGCCATTGCTACAGGCATCGTGGTGTCACGCTCG
TCGTTTGGTATGGCTTCATTCAGCTCCGGTTCCCAACGATCAAGGCGAGTTACATGATCCCCCATGTTGT
GCAAAAAAGCGGTTAGCTCCTTCGGTCCTCCGATCGTTGTCAGAAGTAAGTTGGCCGCAGTGTTATCACT
CATGGTTATGGCAGCACTGCATAATTCTCTTACTGTCATGCCATCCGTAAGATGCTTTTCTGTGACTGGT
GAGTACTCAACCAAGTCATTCTGAGAATAGTGTATGCGGCGACCGAGTTGCTCTTGCCCGGCGTCAATAC
GGGATAATACCGCGCCACATAGCAGAACTTTAAAAGTGCTCATCATTGGAAAACGTTCTTCGGGGCGAAA
ACTCTCAAGGATCTTACCGCTGTTGAGATCCAGTTCGATGTAACCCACTCGTGCACCCAACTGATCTTCA
GCATCTTTTACTTTCACCAGCGTTTCTGGGTGAGCAAAAACAGGAAGGCAAAATGCCGCAAAAAAGGGAA
TAAGGGCGACACGGAAATGTTGAATACTCATACTCTTCCTTTTTCAATATTATTGAAGCATTTATCAGGG
TTATTGTCTCATGAGCGGATACATATTTGAATGTATTTAGAAAAATAAACAAATAGGGGTTCCGCGCACA
TTTCCCCGAAAAGTG
Features (pLannotate 1.2.2; 24 found; start..end, strand, type, name):
     40..92      -  misc_feature   bom (fragment): basis of mobility region from pBR322
    247..626     +  enhancer       CMV enhancer: human cytomegalovirus immediate early enhancer
    627..826     +  promoter       CMV promoter: human cytomegalovirus (CMV) immediate early promoter
    844..1024    +  LTR            5' LTR (truncated): truncated 5' long terminal repeat (LTR) from HIV-1
   1071..1196    +  misc_feature   HIV-1 Ψ: packaging signal of human immunodeficiency virus type 1
   1180..1518    +  CDS            HIV-1 gag (fragment): gag protein from human immunodeficiency virus 1; gag
   1693..1926    +  misc_feature   RRE: The Rev response element (RRE) of HIV-1 allows for Rev-dependent mRNA export from the nucleus to the cytoplasm.
   2303..2403    +  CDS            Rev (fragment): human immunodeficiency virus 1 (HIV-1) Rev protein; rev; enhances nuclear export of unspliced and incompletely spliced viral mRNAs
   2453..2570    +  misc_feature   cPPT/CTS: central polypurine tract and central termination sequence of HIV-1
   2823..2856    +  protein_bind   loxP: Cre-mediated recombination occurs in the 8-bp core sequence (GCATACAT). Cre recombinase
   2943..3061    +  ncRNA          5S rRNA: Accession: RF00001 - 5S ribosomal RNA
   3281..3584    +  enhancer       CMV enhancer: human cytomegalovirus immediate early enhancer
   3585..3788    +  promoter       CMV promoter: human cytomegalovirus (CMV) immediate early promoter
   3822..4418    +  CDS            PuroR: puromycin N-acetyltransferase; pac from Streptomyces alboniger; confers resistance to puromycin
   4494..5201    +  CDS            mCherry: mCherry is a basic (constitutively fluorescent) red fluorescent protein published in 2004, derived from Discosoma sp.. It is reported to be a very rapidly-maturing monomer with low acid sensitivity.
   5224..5257    +  protein_bind   loxP: Cre-mediated recombination occurs in the 8-bp core sequence (GCATACAT). Cre recombinase
   5290..5313    +  misc_feature   MCS (fragment): pBluescript multiple cloning site
   5313..5901    +  misc_feature   WPRE: woodchuck hepatitis virus posttranscriptional regulatory element
   5902..5921    +  misc_feature   MCS (fragment): pBluescript multiple cloning site
   5923..6423    +  CDS            nef (fragment): NEF_HV1LA - Experimental evidence at protein level: Swiss-Prot protein existence level 1. Extracellular Nef protein targets CD4(+) T-lymphocytes for apoptosis by interacting with CXCR4 surface receptors. From Human immunodeficiency virus type 1 group M subtype B (isolate Lai) (HIV-1).
   6430..6610    +  LTR            5' LTR (truncated): truncated 5' long terminal repeat (LTR) from HIV-1
   6672..7260    -  rep_origin     ori: high-copy-number ColE1/pMB1/pBR322/pUC origin of replication
   7431..8291    -  CDS            AmpR: β-lactamase; bla; confers resistance to ampicillin, carbenicillin, and related antibiotics
   8292..8396    -  promoter       AmpR promoter: bla
