[The description below was written by a language model from this plasmid's Addgene catalogue record and pLannotate feature annotations shown in this document.]
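Description:
pSLQ-5S-F30-Mango IV is a mammalian expression plasmid built on the pSLQ backbone, which the feature table shows to be an HIV-1-derived lentiviral transfer vector. It is maintained in bacteria as a high-copy plasmid through a ColE1/pUC-type origin and an ampicillin resistance gene. The viral portion begins with a CMV enhancer/promoter fused to a truncated 5' LTR, followed by the Ψ packaging signal, a gag fragment, the Rev response element and the cPPT/CTS. It ends with a WPRE, a nef fragment and a second truncated LTR. These elements would allow the genomic RNA to be packaged and integrated when helper functions are supplied in trans, although the catalogue lists the vector only as mammalian expression.

The payload is a roughly 220 bp insert cloned between BstXI and XhoI sites. It encodes human 5S ribosomal RNA joined to the F30 folding scaffold and the Mango IV fluorogenic RNA aptamer. According to the record it is transcribed from a modified U6 promoter (mouse U6, going by the purpose line), a Pol III promoter suited to small non-coding RNAs. The automated annotation detects the 5S rRNA segment but does not label the U6 promoter, F30 or Mango elements. Downstream, a separate CMV enhancer/promoter drives puromycin N-acetyltransferase followed by mCherry, giving both drug selection and a red fluorescent marker for cells carrying the construct; the linker between these two reading frames is not annotated. A pair of loxP sites brackets the region spanning the 5S cassette and the PuroR–mCherry unit, which could in principle permit Cre-mediated recombination. The construct is intended for imaging tagged 5S rRNA in mammalian cells, where the Mango aptamer becomes fluorescent on binding its cognate dye.
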