Addgene plasmid #127584: pSLQ-5S-F30-Mango IV
Purpose: Expresses 5S-F30-Mango IV rRNA from a mU6 promoter
Depositing lab: David Rueda. Depositing organization: Imperial College London. Publication: Fluorogenic RNA Mango aptamers for imaging small non-coding RNAs in mammalian cells. Autour A, C Y Jeng S, D Cawte A, Abdolahzadeh A, Galli A, Panchapakesan SSS, Rueda D, Ryckelynck M, Unrau PJ. Nat Commun. 2018 Feb 13;9(1):656. doi: 10.1038/s41467-018-02993-8. PubMed 29440634.
Backbone
  Vector backbone: pSLQ
  Backbone size w/o insert (bp): 8205
  Total vector size (bp): 8425
  Vector type: Mammalian Expression
  Selectable markers: Puromycin
Growth in bacteria
  Bacterial resistance: Ampicillin, 100 μg/mL
  Growth temperature: 37°C
  Growth strain: NEB Stable
  Copy number: High Copy
Gene/Insert
  Gene/Insert name: 5S rRNA with F30 folding scaffold and Mango IV tag
  Species: H. sapiens (human)
  Insert size (bp): 220
  Promoter: modified U6
  Cloning method: Restriction Enzyme; 5′ cloning site BstXI (not destroyed); 3′ cloning site XhoI (not destroyed)
  Sequencing primers: 5′ TTCGGGTTTATTACAGGGACAG
Terms and licenses: Academic/Nonprofit Terms; Industry Terms: Not Available to Industry
How to cite: pSLQ-5S-F30-Mango IV was a gift from David Rueda (Addgene plasmid # 127584 ; http://n2t.net/addgene:127584 ; RRID:Addgene_127584)
